Addgene plasmid #61713: p414CYC_Hsp82_CycTER
Purpose: yeast plasmid with Hsp82
Depositing lab: Dan Bolon. Depositing organization: University of Massachusetts, Worcester. Publication: Latent effects of Hsp90 mutants revealed at reduced expression levels. Jiang L, Mishra P, Hietpas RT, Zeldovich KB, Bolon DN. PLoS Genet. 2013 Jun;9(6):e1003600. doi: 10.1371/journal.pgen.1003600. Epub 2013 Jun 27. PGENETICS-D-12-02384 PubMed 23825969.
Backbone
  Vector backbone: p414
  Vector type: Yeast Expression
  Selectable markers: TRP1
Growth in bacteria
  Bacterial resistance: Ampicillin, 100 μg/mL
  Growth temperature: 37°C
  Growth strain: XL1 Blue
  Copy number: Low Copy
Gene/Insert
  Gene/Insert name: 6xHis-Hsp82 (alt name: Hsp90)
  Species: S. cerevisiae (budding yeast)
  Insert size (bp): 2000
  Entrez Gene: HSP82 (a.k.a. YPL240C, HSP90)
  Promoter: CYC1
  Tag / fusion protein: 6xHis (N terminal on insert)
  Cloning method: Gibson Cloning
  Sequencing primers: 5′ cagctatgaccatgattacg; 3′ gtaaaacgacggccagtgagc
Terms and licenses: Academic/Nonprofit Terms; Industry Terms: Not Available to Industry
How to cite: p414CYC_Hsp82_CycTER was a gift from Dan Bolon (Addgene plasmid # 61713 ; http://n2t.net/addgene:61713 ; RRID:Addgene_61713)
