[The description below was written by a language model from this plasmid's Addgene catalogue record and the feature table of its GenBank file.]
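Description:
p414CYC_Hsp82_CycTER is a 7.5 kb yeast expression plasmid built on the p414 backbone, a centromeric shuttle vector for Saccharomyces cerevisiae and E. coli. In yeast it is maintained through a CEN6/ARS element, which keeps it at roughly chromosomal copy number, and it is selected by the TRP1 auxotrophic marker, expressed from its own promoter, in tryptophan-auxotrophic strains. In bacteria it replicates from a ColE1/pUC-type origin and is selected with ampicillin through the bla gene. The catalogue lists it as low copy, although the annotated bacterial origin is of the high-copy class. An f1 origin and pBluescript-derived polylinker remnants (lac promoter and operator, T3 and T7 promoters, M13 primer sites) flank the expression cassette.

The payload is S. cerevisiae HSP82, the yeast Hsp90 chaperone, carrying an N-terminal 6xHis tag and inserted by Gibson assembly. According to the catalogue it is driven by the CYC1 promoter, and the feature table shows a CYC1 terminator immediately downstream. The table annotates only the His tag and the terminator. Neither the CYC1 promoter nor the Hsp82 coding region is labelled, but the unannotated stretches between the T3 promoter, the tag and the terminator are consistent with their presence.

CYC1 is generally regarded as a weak constitutive yeast promoter, so together with the single-copy centromeric backbone this design should give low Hsp82 expression. That fits the associated study, which examined how Hsp90 mutant effects emerge at reduced expression levels. The His tag allows detection or affinity purification of the plasmid-encoded protein.
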