LOCUS       Exported 7469 bp ds-DNA circular SYN 13-MAY-2021
DEFINITION  yeast plasmid with Hsp82.
ACCESSION   .
VERSION     .
KEYWORDS    p414CYC_Hsp82_CycTER
SOURCE      synthetic DNA construct
  ORGANISM  synthetic DNA construct
REFERENCE   1 (bases 1 to 7469)
  AUTHORS   Jiang L, Mishra P, Hietpas RT, Zeldovich KB, Bolon DN
  TITLE     Latent effects of Hsp90 mutants revealed at reduced expression
            levels.
  JOURNAL   PLoS Genet. 2013 Jun;9(6):e1003600. doi:
            10.1371/journal.pgen.1003600. Epub 2013 Jun 27.
  PUBMED    23825969
REFERENCE   2 (bases 1 to 7469)
  AUTHORS   .
  TITLE     Direct Submission
  JOURNAL   Exported May 13, 2021 from SnapGene Server 1.1.58
            http://www.snapgene.com
FEATURES             Location/Qualifiers
     source          1..7469
                     /organism="synthetic DNA construct"
                     /mol_type="other DNA"
     primer_bind     complement(10..28)
                     /label=pBRforEco
                     /note="pBR322 vectors, upsteam of EcoRI site, forward
                     primer"
     misc_feature    70..573
                     /label=CEN/ARS
                     /note="S. cerevisiae CEN6 centromere fused to an
                     autonomously replicating sequence"
     promoter        610..714
                     /gene="bla"
                     /label=AmpR promoter
     CDS             715..1575
                     /codon_start=1
                     /gene="bla"
                     /product="beta-lactamase"
                     /label=AmpR
                     /note="confers resistance to ampicillin, carbenicillin, and
                     related antibiotics"
                     /translation="MSIQHFRVALIPFFAAFCLPVFAHPETLVKVKDAEDQLGARVGYI
                     ELDLNSGKILESFRPEERFPMMSTFKVLLCGAVLSRIDAGQEQLGRRIHYSQNDLVEYS
                     PVTEKHLTDGMTVRELCSAAITMSDNTAANLLLTTIGGPKELTAFLHNMGDHVTRLDRW
                     EPELNEAIPNDERDTTMPVAMATTLRKLLTGELLTLASRQQLIDWMEADKVAGPLLRSA
                     LPAGWFIADKSGAGERGSRGIIAALGPDGKPSRIVVIYTTGSQATMDERNRQIAEIGAS
                     LIKHW"
     primer_bind     complement(933..952)
                     /label=Amp-R
                     /note="Ampicillin resistance gene, reverse primer"
     rep_origin      1746..2334
                     /direction=RIGHT
                     /label=ori
                     /note="high-copy-number ColE1/pMB1/pBR322/pUC origin of
                     replication"
     primer_bind     2235..2254
                     /label=pBR322ori-F
                     /note="pBR322 origin, forward primer"
     primer_bind     2488..2505
                     /label=L4440
                     /note="L4440 vector, forward primer"
     promoter        2658..2688
                     /label=lac promoter
                     /note="promoter for the E. coli lac operon"
     protein_bind    2696..2712
                     /label=lac operator
                     /bound_moiety="lac repressor encoded by lacI"
                     /note="The lac repressor binds to the lac operator to
                     inhibit transcription in E. coli. This inhibition can be
                     relieved by adding lactose or
                     isopropyl-beta-D-thiogalactopyranoside (IPTG)."
     primer_bind     2701..2723
                     /label=M13/pUC Reverse
                     /note="In lacZ gene"
     primer_bind     2720..2736
                     /label=M13 rev
                     /note="common sequencing primer, one of multiple similar
                     variants"
     primer_bind     2720..2736
                     /label=M13 Reverse
                     /note="In lacZ gene. Also called M13-rev"
     primer_bind     2755..2775
                     /label=T3
                     /note="T3 promoter, forward primer"
     promoter        2757..2775
                     /label=T3 promoter
                     /note="promoter for bacteriophage T3 RNA polymerase"
     CDS             3104..3121
                     /codon_start=1
                     /product="6xHis affinity tag"
                     /label=6xHis
                     /translation="HHHHHH"
     primer_bind     complement(5300..5316)
                     /label=KS primer
                     /note="common sequencing primer, one of multiple similar
                     variants"
     primer_bind     complement(5301..5317)
                     /label=pBluescriptKS
                     /note="For pBluescript vector"
     terminator      5319..5566
                     /gene="S. cerevisiae CYC1"
                     /label=CYC1 terminator
                     /note="transcription terminator for CYC1"
     primer_bind     complement(5335..5353)
                     /label=CYC1
                     /note="CYC1 transcription termination signal, reverse
                     primer"
     primer_bind     complement(5584..5603)
                     /label=T7
                     /note="T7 promoter, forward primer"
     promoter        complement(5585..5603)
                     /label=T7 promoter
                     /note="promoter for bacteriophage T7 RNA polymerase"
     primer_bind     complement(5613..5630)
                     /label=M13 Forward
                     /note="In lacZ gene. Also called M13-F20 or M13 (-21)
                     Forward"
     primer_bind     complement(5613..5629)
                     /label=M13 fwd
                     /note="common sequencing primer, one of multiple similar
                     variants"
     primer_bind     complement(5622..5644)
                     /label=M13/pUC Forward
                     /note="In lacZ gene"
     rep_origin      5774..6229
                     /direction=RIGHT
                     /label=f1 ori
                     /note="f1 bacteriophage origin of replication; arrow
                     indicates direction of (+) strand synthesis"
     primer_bind     complement(5861..5880)
                     /label=F1ori-R
                     /note="F1 origin, reverse primer"
     primer_bind     6071..6092
                     /label=F1ori-F
                     /note="F1 origin, forward primer"
     CDS             complement(6328..7002)
                     /codon_start=1
                     /gene="S. cerevisiae TRP1"
                     /product="phosphoribosylanthranilate isomerase, required
                     for tryptophan biosynthesis"
                     /label=TRP1
                     /note="yeast auxotrophic marker"
                     /translation="MSVINFTGSSGPLVKVCGLQSTEAAECALDSDADLLGIICVPNRK
                     RTIDPVIARKISSLVKAYKNSSGTPKYLVGVFRNQPKEDVLALVNDYGIDIVQLHGDES
                     WQEYQEFLGLPVIKRLVFPKDCNILLSAASQKPHSFIPLFDSEAGGTGELLDWNSISDW
                     VGRQESPESLHFMLAGGLTPENVGDALRLNGVIGVDVSGGVETNGVKDSNKIANFVKNA
                     KK"
     promoter        complement(7003..7283)
                     /gene="S. cerevisiae TRP1"
                     /label=TRP1 promoter
     primer_bind     complement(7300..7319)
                     /label=pRS-marker
                     /note="pRS vectors, use to sequence yeast selectable
                     marker"
     primer_bind     7419..7441
                     /label=pGEX 3'
                     /note="pGEX vectors, reverse primer"
ORIGIN
        1 gacgaaaggg cctcgtgata cgcctatttt tataggttaa tgtcatgata ataatggttt
       61 cttaggacgg atcgcttgcc tgtaacttac acgcgcctcg tatcttttaa tgatggaata
      121 atttgggaat ttactctgtg tttatttatt tttatgtttt gtatttggat tttagaaagt
      181 aaataaagaa ggtagaagag ttacggaatg aagaaaaaaa aataaacaaa ggtttaaaaa
      241 atttcaacaa aaagcgtact ttacatatat atttattaga caagaaaagc agattaaata
      301 gatatacatt cgattaacga taagtaaaat gtaaaatcac aggattttcg tgtgtggtct
      361 tctacacaga caagatgaaa caattcggca ttaatacctg agagcaggaa gagcaagata
      421 aaaggtagta tttgttggcg atccccctag agtcttttac atcttcggaa aacaaaaact
      481 attttttctt taatttcttt ttttactttc tatttttaat ttatatattt atattaaaaa
      541 atttaaatta taattatttt tatagcacgt gatgaaaagg acccaggtgg cacttttcgg
      601 ggaaatgtgc gcggaacccc tatttgttta tttttctaaa tacattcaaa tatgtatccg
      661 ctcatgagac aataaccctg ataaatgctt caataatatt gaaaaaggaa gagtatgagt
      721 attcaacatt tccgtgtcgc ccttattccc ttttttgcgg cattttgcct tcctgttttt
      781 gctcacccag aaacgctggt gaaagtaaaa gatgctgaag atcagttggg tgcacgagtg
      841 ggttacatcg aactggatct caacagcggt aagatccttg agagttttcg ccccgaagaa
      901 cgttttccaa tgatgagcac ttttaaagtt ctgctatgtg gcgcggtatt atcccgtatt
      961 gacgccgggc aagagcaact cggtcgccgc atacactatt ctcagaatga cttggttgag
     1021 tactcaccag tcacagaaaa gcatcttacg gatggcatga cagtaagaga attatgcagt
     1081 gctgccataa ccatgagtga taacactgcg gccaacttac ttctgacaac gatcggagga
     1141 ccgaaggagc taaccgcttt tttgcacaac atgggggatc atgtaactcg ccttgatcgt
     1201 tgggaaccgg agctgaatga agccatacca aacgacgagc gtgacaccac gatgcctgta
     1261 gcaatggcaa caacgttgcg caaactatta actggcgaac tacttactct agcttcccgg
     1321 caacaattaa tagactggat ggaggcggat aaagttgcag gaccacttct gcgctcggcc
     1381 cttccggctg gctggtttat tgctgataaa tctggagccg gtgagcgtgg gtctcgcggt
     1441 atcattgcag cactggggcc agatggtaag ccctcccgta tcgtagttat ctacacgacg
     1501 gggagtcagg caactatgga tgaacgaaat agacagatcg ctgagatagg tgcctcactg
     1561 attaagcatt ggtaactgtc agaccaagtt tactcatata tactttagat tgatttaaaa
     1621 cttcattttt aatttaaaag gatctaggtg aagatccttt ttgataatct catgaccaaa
     1681 atcccttaac gtgagttttc gttccactga gcgtcagacc ccgtagaaaa gatcaaagga
     1741 tcttcttgag atcctttttt tctgcgcgta atctgctgct tgcaaacaaa aaaaccaccg
     1801 ctaccagcgg tggtttgttt gccggatcaa gagctaccaa ctctttttcc gaaggtaact
     1861 ggcttcagca gagcgcagat accaaatact gtccttctag tgtagccgta gttaggccac
     1921 cacttcaaga actctgtagc accgcctaca tacctcgctc tgctaatcct gttaccagtg
     1981 gctgctgcca gtggcgataa gtcgtgtctt accgggttgg actcaagacg atagttaccg
     2041 gataaggcgc agcggtcggg ctgaacgggg ggttcgtgca cacagcccag cttggagcga
     2101 acgacctaca ccgaactgag atacctacag cgtgagctat gagaaagcgc cacgcttccc
     2161 gaagggagaa aggcggacag gtatccggta agcggcaggg tcggaacagg agagcgcacg
     2221 agggagcttc cagggggaaa cgcctggtat ctttatagtc ctgtcgggtt tcgccacctc
     2281 tgacttgagc gtcgattttt gtgatgctcg tcaggggggc ggagcctatg gaaaaacgcc
     2341 agcaacgcgg cctttttacg gttcctggcc ttttgctggc cttttgctca catgttcttt
     2401 cctgcgttat cccctgattc tgtggataac cgtattaccg cctttgagtg agctgatacc
     2461 gctcgccgca gccgaacgac cgagcgcagc gagtcagtga gcgaggaagc ggaagagcgc
     2521 ccaatacgca aaccgcctct ccccgcgcgt tggccgattc attaatgcag ctggcacgac
     2581 aggtttcccg actggaaagc gggcagtgag cgcaacgcaa ttaatgtgag ttacctcact
     2641 cattaggcac cccaggcttt acactttatg cttccggctc ctatgttgtg tggaattgtg
     2701 agcggataac aatttcacac aggaaacagc tatgaccatg attacgccaa gcgcgcaatt
     2761 aaccctcact aaagggaaca aaagctggag ctcatttggc gagcgttggt tggtggatca
     2821 agcccacgcg taggcaatcc tcgagcagat ccgccaggcg tgtatatata gcgtggatgg
     2881 ccaggcaact ttagtgctga cacatacagg catatatata tgtgtgcgac gacacatgat
     2941 catatggcat gcatgtgctc tgtatgtata taaaactctt gttttcttct tttctctaaa
     3001 tattctttcc ttatacatta ggacctttgc agcataaatt actatacttc tatagacacg
     3061 caaacacaaa tacacacact aatctagaac tagtatgggt ggtcaccacc atcaccacca
     3121 cggtggtcat atggctagtg aaacttttga atttcaagct gaaattactc agttgatgag
     3181 tttgatcatc aacaccgtct attctaacaa ggaaattttc ttgagagaac tgatatctaa
     3241 tgcctcggat gcgttggata aaattagata caaatctttg tctgatccaa agcaattgga
     3301 aacagaacca gatctcttta ttagaatcac tccaaagcca gagcaaaaag ttttggaaat
     3361 cagagattct ggtattggta tgaccaaggc tgaattgatt aataacttgg gtaccattgc
     3421 caagtctggt accaaagcct tcatggaagc tctatctgct ggtgccgatg tatccatgat
     3481 tggtcaattc ggtgttggtt tttactcttt attcttagtt gccgacagag ttcaggttat
     3541 ttcaaagagc aacgacgacg aacaatacat ctgggaatcc aacgctggtg gttctttcac
     3601 tgttactcta gacgaagtta atgaaagaat tggtaggggt accatcttga ggttattctt
     3661 gaaagatgac caattggagt acttggaaga aaagagaata aaggaagtta tcaagagaca
     3721 ttctgagttc gtggcctacc caatccaatt agtcgtcacc aaggaagttg aaaaggaagt
     3781 tccaattcca gaagaagaaa agaaagacga ggaaaagaag gatgaggaaa agaaggatga
     3841 agacgacaag aaaccaaaac tcgaggaagt cgatgaagaa gaggaaaaga agccaaagac
     3901 gaaaaaagtt aaagaagaag ttcaagagat agaagaacta aacaagnnnn nnnnnnnnnn
     3961 nnnnnnnnnn nnnnnnnnnn nnnnnnnnnn nnnnnnnnnn nnnnnnnnnn nnnnnnnnnn
     4021 nnnnnnnnnn nnnnnnnnnn nnnnnnnnnn nnnnnnnnnn nnnnnnnnnn nnnnnnnnnn
     4081 nnnnnnnnnn nnnnnnnnnn nnnnnnnnnn nnnnnnnnnn nnnnnnnnnn nnnnnnnnnn
     4141 nnnnnnnnnn nnnnnnnnnn nnnnnnnnnn nnnnnnnnnn nnnnnnnnnn nnnnnnnnnn
     4201 nnnnnnnnnn nnnnnnnnnn nnnnnnnnnn nnnnnnnnnn nnnnnnnnnn nnnnnnnnnn
     4261 nnnnnnnnnn nnnnnnnnnn nnnnnnnnnn nnnnnnnnnn nnnnnnnnnn nnnnnnnnnn
     4321 nnnnnnnnnn nnnnnnnnnn nnnnnnnnnn nnnnnnnnnn nnnnnnnnnn nnnnnnnnnn
     4381 nnnnnnnnnn nnnnnnnnnn nnnnnnnnnn nnnnnnnnnn nnnnnnnnnn nnnnnnnnnn
     4441 nnnnnnnnnn nnnnnnnnnn nnnnnnnnnn nnnnnnnnnn nnnnnnnnnn nnnnnnnnnn
     4501 nnnnnnnnnn nnnnnnnnnn nnnnnnnnnn nnnnnnnnnn nnnnnnnnnn nnnnnnnnnn
     4561 nnnnnnnnnn nnnnnnnnnn nnnnnnnnnn nnnnnnnnnn nnnnnnnnnn nnnnnnnnnn
     4621 nnnnnnnnnn nnnnnnnnnn nnnnnnnnnn nnnnnnnnnn nnnnnnnnnn nnnnnnnnnn
     4681 nnnnnnnnnn nnnnnnnnnn nnnnnnnnnn nnnnnnnttg gaagaaactg acgaagaaaa
     4741 agctgaaaga gagaaggaga tcaaagaata tgaaccattg accaaagctt tgaaagaaat
     4801 tttgggtgac caagtggaga aagttgttgt ttcttacaaa ttgttggatg ccccagctgc
     4861 tatcagaact ggtcaatttg gttggtctgc taacatggaa agaatcatga aggctcaagc
     4921 cttgagagac tcttccatgt cctcctacat gtcttccaag aagactttcg aaatttctcc
     4981 aaaatctcca attatcaagg aattgaaaaa gagagttgac gaaggtggtg ctcaagacaa
     5041 gactgtcaag gacttgacta agttattata tgaaactgct ttgttgactt ccggcttcag
     5101 tttggacgaa ccaacttcct ttgcatcaag aattaacaga ttgatctctt taggcctgaa
     5161 cattgatgag gatgaagaaa cagagactgc tccagaagca tccaccgcag ctccggttga
     5221 agaggttcca gctgacaccg aaatggaaga ggtagattaa tggatccccc gggctgcagg
     5281 aattcgatat caagcttatc gataccgtcg acctcgagtc atgtaattag ttatgtcacg
     5341 cttacattca cgccctcccc ccacatccgc tctaaccgaa aaggaaggag ttagacaacc
     5401 tgaagtctag gtccctattt atttttttat agttatgtta gtattaagaa cgttatttat
     5461 atttcaaatt tttctttttt ttctgtacag acgcgtgtac gcatgtaaca ttatactgaa
     5521 aaccttgctt gagaaggttt tgggacgctc gaaggcttta atttgcggcc ggtacccaat
     5581 tcgccctata gtgagtcgta ttacgcgcgc tcactggccg tcgttttaca acgtcgtgac
     5641 tgggaaaacc ctggcgttac ccaacttaat cgccttgcag cacatccccc tttcgccagc
     5701 tggcgtaata gcgaagaggc ccgcaccgat cgcccttccc aacagttgcg cagcctgaat
     5761 ggcgaatggc gcgnnnnnnn nnnnnnnnnn nnnnnnnnnn nnnnnnnnnn nnnnnnnnnn
     5821 nnnnnnnnnn nnnnnnnnnn nnnnnnnnnn nnnnnnnnnn nnnnnnnnnn nnnnnnnnnn
     5881 nnnnnnnnnn nnnnnnncnn nnnnnnnnnn nnnnnnnnnn nnnnnnnnnn nnnnnnnnnn
     5941 nnnnnnnnnn nnnnnnnnnn nnnnnnnnnn nnnnnnnnnn nnnnnnnnna nnnnnnnnnn
     6001 nnnnnnnnnn nnnnnnnnnn nnnnnnnnnn nnnnnnnnnc ctttgacgtt ggagtccacg
     6061 ttctttaata gtggactctt gttccaaact ggaacaacac tcaaccctat ctcggtctat
     6121 tcttttgatt tataagggat tttgccgatt tcggcctatt ggttaaaaaa tgagctgatt
     6181 taacaaaaat ttaacgcgaa ttttaacaaa atattaacgt ttacaatttc ctgatgcggt
     6241 attttctcct tacgcatctg tgcggtattt cacaccgcat aggcaagtgc acaaacaata
     6301 cttaaataaa tactactcag taataaccta tttcttagca tttttgacga aatttgctat
     6361 tttgttagag tcttttacac catttgtctc cacacctccg cttacatcaa caccaataac
     6421 gccatttaat ctaagcgcat caccaacatt ttctggcgtc agtccaccag ctaacataaa
     6481 atgtaagctt tcggggctct cttgccttcc aacccagtca gaaatcgagt tccaatccaa
     6541 aagttcacct gtcccacctg cttctgaatc aaacaaggga ataaacgaat gaggtttctg
     6601 tgaagctgca ctgagtagta tgttgcagtc ttttggaaat acgagtcttt taataactgg
     6661 caaaccgagg aactcttggt attcttgcca cgactcatct ccatgcagtt ggacgatatc
     6721 aatgccgtaa tcattgacca gagccaaaac atcctcctta ggttgattac gaaacacgcc
     6781 aaccaagtat ttcggagtgc ctgaactatt tttatatgct tttacaagac ttgaaatttt
     6841 ccttgcaata accgggtcaa ttgttctctt tctattgggc acacatataa tacccagcaa
     6901 gtcagcatcg gaatctagag cacattctgc ggcctctgtg ctctgcaagc cgcaaacttt
     6961 caccaatgga ccagaactac ctgtgaaatt aataacagac atactccaag ctgcctttgt
     7021 gtgcttaatc acgtatactc acgtgctcaa tagtcaccaa tgccctccct cttggccctc
     7081 tccttttctt ttttcgaccg aattaattct taatcggcaa aaaaagaaaa gctccggatc
     7141 aagattgtac gtaaggtgac aagctatttt tcaataaaga atatcttcca ctactgccat
     7201 ctggcgtcat aactgcaaag tacacatata ttacgatgct gtctattaaa tgcttcctat
     7261 attatatata tagtaatgtc gtttatggtg cactctcagt acaatctgct ctgatgccgc
     7321 atagttaagc cagccccgac acccgccaac acccgctgac gcgccctgac gggcttgtct
     7381 gctcccggca tccgcttaca gacaagctgt gaccgtctcc gggagctgca tgtgtcagag
     7441 gttttcaccg tcatcaccga aacgcgcga
//
