>Addgene plasmid #61713 | p414CYC_Hsp82_CycTER | addgene partial sequence | sequence record 103282 | CYC1 5'-GCGTGAATGTAAGCGTGAC-3'
GGATCCATTAATCTACCTCTTCCATTTCGGTGTCAGCTGGAACCTCTTCAACCGGAGCTGCGGTGGATGC
TTCTGGAGCAGTCTCTGTTTCTTCATCCTCATCAATGTTCAGGCCTAAAGAGATCAATCTGTTAATTCTT
GATGCAAAGGAAGTTGGTTCGTCCAAACTGAAGCCGGAAGTCAACAAAGCAGTTTCATATAATAACTTAG
TCAAGTCCTTGACAGTCTTGTCTTGAGCACCACCTTCGTCAACTCTCTTTTTCAATTCCTTGATAATTGG
AGATTTTGGAGAAATTTCGAAAGTCTTCTTGGAAGACATGTAGGAGGACATGGAAGAGTCTCTCAAGGCT
TGAGCCTTCATGATTCTTTCCATGTTAGCAGACCAACCAAATTGACCAGTTCTGATAGCAGCTGGGGCAT
CCAACAATTTGTAAGAAACAACAACTTTCTCCACTTGGTCACCCAAAATTTCTTTCAAAGCTTTGGTCAA
TGGTTCATATTCTTTGATCTCCTTCTCTCTTTCAGCTTTTTCTTCGTCAGTTTCTTCCAA
[538 nt withheld, positions 551-1088]
