>Addgene plasmid #61713 | p414CYC_Hsp82_CycTER | addgene partial sequence | sequence record 103284 | M13pUC-Rev 5'-AGCGGATAACAATTTCACACAGG-3'
TGACCATGATTACGCCAAGCGCGCAATTAACCCTCACTAAAGGGAACAAAAGCTGGAGCTCATTTGGCGA
GCGTTGGTTGGTGGATCAAGCCCACGCGTAGGCAATCCTCGAGCAGATCCGCCAGGCGTGTATATATAGC
GTGGATGGCCAGGCAACTTTAGTGCTGACACATACAGGCATATATATATGTGTGCGACGACACATGATCA
TATGGCATGCATGTGCTCTGTATGTATATAAAACTCTTGTTTTCTTCTTTTCTCTAAATATTCTTTCCTT
ATACATTAGGACCTTTGCAGCATAAATTACTATACTTCTATAGACACGCAAACACAAATACACACACTAA
TCTAGAACTAGTATGGGTGGTCACCACCATCACCACCACGGTGGTCATATGGCTAGTGAAACTTTTGAAT
TTCAAGCTGAAATTACTCAGTTGATGAGTTTGATCATCAACACCGTCTATTCTAACAAGGAAATTTTCTT
GAGAGAACTGATATCTAATGCCTCGGATGCGTTGGATAAAATTAGATACAAATCTTTGTCTGATCCAAAG
CAATTGGAAACAGAACCAGATCTCTTTATTAGAATCACTCCAAAGCCAGAGCAAAAAGTTTTGGAAATCA
GAGATTCTGGTATTGGTATGACCAAGGCTGAATTGATTAATAACTTGGGTACCATTGCCAAGTCTGGTAC
CAAAGCCTTCATGGAAGCTCTATCTGCTGGTGCCGATGTATCCATGATTGGTCAATTCGGTGTTGGTTTT
TACTCTTTATTCTTAGTTGCCGACAGAGTTCAGGTTATTTCAAAGAGCAACGACGACGAACAATACATCT
GGGAATCCAACGCTGGTGGTTCTTTCACTGTTACTCTAGACGAAGTTAATGAAAGAATTGGTAGGGGTAC
CATCTTGAGGTTATTCTTGAAAGATGACCAATTGGAGTACTTGGAAGAAAAGAGAATAAAGGAAGTTATC
AAGAGACATTCTGAGTTCGTGGCCTACCCAATCCAATTAGTCGTCACCAAGGAAGTTGAAAAGGAAGTTC
